>Addgene plasmid #132611 | pGEX4T-1-human RNF146 RING-WWE (30-183) | addgene full sequence | sequence record 259543 | Addgene NGS Result
TGTGGAATTGTGAGCGGATAACAATTTCACACAGGAAACAGTATTCATGTCCCCTATACTAGGTTATTGG
AAAATTAAGGGCCTTGTGCAACCCACTCGACTTCTTTTGGAATATCTTGAAGAAAAATATGAAGAGCATT
TGTATGAGCGCGATGAAGGTGATAAATGGCGAAACAAAAAGTTTGAATTGGGTTTGGAGTTTCCCAATCT
TCCTTATTATATTGATGGTGATGTTAAATTAACACAGTCTATGGCCATCATACGTTATATAGCTGACAAG
CACAACATGTTGGGTGGTTGTCCAAAAGAGCGTGCAGAGATTTCAATGCTTGAAGGAGCGGTTTTGGATA
TTAGATACGGTGTTTCGAGAATTGCATATAGTAAAGACTTTGAAACTCTCAAAGTTGATTTTCTTAGCAA
GCTACCTGAAATGCTGAAAATGTTCGAAGATCGTTTATGTCATAAAACATATTTAAATGGTGATCATGTA
ACCCATCCTGACTTCATGTTGTATGACGCTCTTGATGTTGTTTTATACATGGACCCAATGTGCCTGGATG
CGTTCCCAAAATTAGTTTGTTTTAAAAAACGTATTGAAGCTATCCCACAAATTGATAAGTACTTGAAATC
CAGCAAGTATATAGCATGGCCTTTGCAGGGCTGGCAAGCCACGTTTGGTGGTGGCGACCATCCTCCAAAA
TCGGATCTGGTTCCGCGTGGATCCCCGGAATTCGAAAACCTGTATTTTCAGGGCTCTCTGACAGTTCCTG
AATGTGCCATTTGTCTACAAACATGTGTTCACCCTGTCAGTCTGCCCTGTAAGCATGTTTTCTGTTATCT
GTGTGTAAAGGGTGCTTCATGGCTTGGGAAGCGATGTGCTCTTTGTCGACAAGAGATTCCTGAGGATTTT
CTTGACAAGCCAACCTTGTTGTCACCAGAAGAACTTAAGGCTGCAAGCAGAGGAAATGGTGAATATGCGT
GGTATTATGAAGGAAGGAATGGGTGGTGGCAGTATGATGAGCGCACTAGTCGGGAGCTAGAAGATGCTTT
TTCCAAAGGTAAAAAGAACACGGAAATGTTAATTGCTGGATTTCTGTATGTTGCTGATCTTGAAAACATG
GTTCAATATAGGAGAAATGAACATGGACGTCGCAGGAAGATTAAGCGAGATATAATAGATATACCAAAGA
AGGGAGTAGCTGGACTTAGGCTGGACTGACTCGAGCGGCCGCATCGTGACTGACTGACGATCTGCCTCGC
GCGTTTCGGTGATGACGGTGAAAACCTCTGACACATGCAGCTCCCGGAGACGGTCACAGCTTGTCTGTAA
GCGGATGCCGGGAGCAGACAAGCCCGTCAGGGCGCGTCAGCGGGTGTTGGCGGGTGTCGGGGCGCAGCCA
TGACCCAGTCACGTAGCGATAGCGGAGTGTATAATTCTTGAAGACGAAAGGGCCTCGTGATACGCCTATT
TTTATAGGTTAATGTCATGATAATAATGGTTTCTTAGACGTCAGGTGGCACTTTTCGGGGAAATGTGCGC
GGAACCCCTATTTGTTTATTTTTCTAAATACATTCAAATATGTATCCGCTCATGAGACAATAACCCTGAT
AAATGCTTCAATAATATTGAAAAAGGAAGAGTATGAGTATTCAACATTTCCGTGTCGCCCTTATTCCCTT
TTTTGCGGCATTTTGCCTTCCTGTTTTTGCTCACCCAGAAACGCTGGTGAAAGTAAAAGATGCTGAAGAT
CAGTTGGGTGCACGAGTGGGTTACATCGAACTGGATCTCAACAGCGGTAAGATCCTTGAGAGTTTTCGCC
CCGAAGAACGTTTTCCAATGATGAGCACTTTTAAAGTTCTGCTATGTGGCGCGGTATTATCCCGTGTTGA
CGCCGGGCAAGAGCAACTCGGTCGCCGCATACACTATTCTCAGAATGACTTGGTTGAGTACTCACCAGTC
ACAGAAAAGCATCTTACGGATGGCATGACAGTAAGAGAATTATGCAGTGCTGCCATAACCATGAGTGATA
ACACTGCGGCCAACTTACTTCTGACAACGATCGGAGGACCGAAGGAGCTAACCGCTTTTTTGCACAACAT
GGGGGATCATGTAACTCGCCTTGATCGTTGGGAACCGGAGCTGAATGAAGCCATACCAAACGACGAGCGT
GACACCACGATGCCTGCAGCAATGGCAACAACGTTGCGCAAACTATTAACTGGCGAACTACTTACTCTAG
CTTCCCGGCAACAATTAATAGACTGGATGGAGGCGGATAAAGTTGCAGGACCACTTCTGCGCTCGGCCCT
TCCGGCTGGCTGGTTTATTGCTGATAAATCTGGAGCCGGTGAGCGTGGGTCTCGCGGTATCATTGCAGCA
CTGGGGCCAGATGGTAAGCCCTCCCGTATCGTAGTTATCTACACGACGGGGAGTCAGGCAACTATGGATG
AACGAAATAGACAGATCGCTGAGATAGGTGCCTCACTGATTAAGCATTGGTAACTGTCAGACCAAGTTTA
CTCATATATACTTTAGATTGATTTAAAACTTCATTTTTAATTTAAAAGGATCTAGGTGAAGATCCTTTTT
GATAATCTCATGACCAAAATCCCTTAACGTGAGTTTTCGTTCCACTGAGCGTCAGACCCCGTAGAAAAGA
TCAAAGGATCTTCTTGAGATCCTTTTTTTCTGCGCGTAATCTGCTGCTTGCAAACAAAAAAACCACCGCT
ACCAGCGGTGGTTTGTTTGCCGGATCAAGAGCTACCAACTCTTTTTCCGAAGGTAACTGGCTTCAGCAGA
GCGCAGATACCAAATACTGTCCTTCTAGTGTAGCCGTAGTTAGGCCACCACTTCAAGAACTCTGTAGCAC
CGCCTACATACCTCGCTCTGCTAATCCTGTTACCAGTGGCTGCTGCCAGTGGCGATAAGTCGTGTCTTAC
CGGGTTGGACTCAAGACGATAGTTACCGGATAAGGCGCAGCGGTCGGGCTGAACGGGGGGTTCGTGCACA
CAGCCCAGCTTGGAGCGAACGACCTACACCGAACTGAGATACCTACAGCGTGAGCTATGAGAAAGCGCCA
CGCTTCCCGAAGGGAGAAAGGCGGACAGGTATCCGGTAAGCGGCAGGGTCGGAACAGGAGAGCGCACGAG
GGAGCTTCCAGGGGGAAACGCCTGGTATCTTTATAGTCCTGTCGGGTTTCGCCACCTCTGACTTGAGCGT
CGATTTTTGTGATGCTCGTCAGGGGGGCGGAGCCTATGGAAAAACGCCAGCAACGCGGCCTTTTTACGGT
TCCTGGCCTTTTGCTGGCCTTTTGCTCACATGTTCTTTCCTGCGTTATCCCCTGATTCTGTGGATAACCG
TATTACCGCCTTTGAGTGAGCTGATACCGCTCGCCGCAGCCGAACGACCGAGCGCAGCGAGTCAGTGAGC
GAGGAAGCGGAAGAGCGCCTGATGCGGTATTTTCTCCTTACGCATCTGTGCGGTATTTCACACCGCATAA
ATTCCGACACCATCGAATGGCGCAAAACCTTTCGCGGTATGGCATGATAGCGCCCGGAAGAGAGTCAATT
CAGGGTGGTGAATGTGAAACCAGTAACGTTATACGATGTCGCAGAGTATGCCGGTGTCTCTTATCAGACC
GTTTCCCGCGTGGTGAACCAGGCCAGCCACGTTTCTGCGAAAACGCGGGAAAAAGTGGAAGCGGCGATGG
CGGAGCTGAATTACATTCCCAACCGCGTGGCACAACAACTGGCGGGCAAACAGTCGTTGCTGATTGGCGT
TGCCACCTCCAGTCTGGCCCTGCACGCGCCGTCGCAAATTGTCGCGGCGATTAAATCTCGCGCCGATCAA
CTGGGTGCCAGCGTGGTGGTGTCGATGGTAGAACGAAGCGGCGTCGAAGCCTGTAAAGCGGCGGTGCACA
ATCTTCTCGCGCAACGCGTCAGTGGGCTGATCATTAACTATCCGCTGGATGACCAGGATGCCATTGCTGT
GGAAGCTGCCTGCACTAATGTTCCGGCGTTATTTCTTGATGTCTCTGACCAGACACCCATCAACAGTATT
ATTTTCTCCCATGAAGACGGTACGCGACTGGGCGTGGAGCATCTGGTCGCATTGGGTCACCAGCAAATCG
CGCTGTTAGCGGGCCCATTAAGTTCTGTCTCGGCGCGTCTGCGTCTGGCTGGCTGGCATAAATATCTCAC
TCGCAATCAAATTCAGCCGATAGCGGAACGGGAAGGCGACTGGAGTGCCATGTCCGGTTTTCAACAAACC
ATGCAAATGCTGAATGAGGGCATCGTTCCCACTGCGATGCTGGTTGCCAACGATCAGATGGCGCTGGGCG
CAATGCGCGCCATTACCGAGTCCGGGCTGCGCGTTGGTGCGGATATCTCGGTAGTGGGATACGACGATAC
CGAAGACAGCTCATGTTATATCCCGCCGTTAACCACCATCAAACAGGATTTTCGCCTGCTGGGGCAAACC
AGCGTGGACCGCTTGCTGCAACTCTCTCAGGGCCAGGCGGTGAAGGGCAATCAGCTGTTGCCCGTCTCAC
TGGTGAAAAGAAAAACCACCCTGGCGCCCAATACGCAAACCGCCTCTCCCCGCGCGTTGGCCGATTCATT
AATGCAGCTGGCACGACAGGTTTCCCGACTGGAAAGCGGGCAGTGAGCGCAACGCAATTAATGTAAGTTA
GCTCACTCATTAGGCACCCCAGGCTTTACACTTTATGCTTCCGGCTCGTATGTTGTGTGGAATTGTGAGC
GGATAACAATTTCACACAGGAAACAGCTATGACCATGATTACGGATTCACTGGCCGTCGTTTTACAACGT
CGTGACTGGGAAAACCCTGGCGTTACCCAACTTAATCGCCTTGCAGCACATCCCCCTTTCGCCAGCTGGC
GTAATAGCGAAGAGGCCCGCACCGATCGCCCTTCCCAACAGTTGCGCAGCCTGAATGGCGAATGGCGCTT
TGCCTGGTTTCCGGCACCAGAAGCGGTGCCGGAAAGCTGGCTGGAGTGCGATCTTCCTGAGGCCGATACT
GTCGTCGTCCCCTCAAACTGGCAGATGCACGGTTACGATGCGCCCATCTACACCAACGTGACCTATCCCA
TTACGGTCAATCCGCCGTTTGTTCCCACGGAGAATCCGACGGGTTGTTACTCGCTCACATTTAATGTTGA
TGAAAGCTGGCTACAGGAAGGCCAGACGCGAATTATTTTTGATGGCGTTGGAATTAGCTTATCGACTGCA
CGGTGCACCAATGCTTCTGGCGTCAGGCAGCCATCGGAAGCTGTGGTATGGCTGTGCAGGTCGTAAATCA
CTGCATAATTCGTGTCGCTCAAGGCGCACTCCCGTTCTGGATAATGTTTTTTGCGCCGACATCATAACGG
TTCTGGCAAATATTCTGAAATGAGCTGTTGACAATTAATCATCGGCTCGTATAATG
Features (pLannotate 1.2.2; 18 found; start..end, strand, type, name):
      8..24      +  protein_bind   lac operator: The lac repressor binds to the lac operator to inhibit transcription in E. coli. This inhibition can be relieved by adding lactose or isopropyl-β-D-thiogalactopyranoside (IPTG). lac repressor encoded by lacI
     47..700     +  CDS            GST26_SCHJA: Experimental evidence at protein level: Swiss-Prot protein existence level 1. GST isoenzymes appear to play a central role in the parasite detoxification system. Other functions are also suspected including a role in increasing the solubility of haematin in the parasite gut. From Schistosoma japonicum (Blood fluke).
    734..754     +  CDS            TEV site: tobacco etch virus (TEV) protease recognition and cleavage site
    755..1216    +  CDS            Rnf146 (fragment): RN146_RAT - Experimental evidence at protein level: Swiss-Prot protein existence level 1. E3 ubiquitin-protein ligase that specifically binds poly-ADP- ribosylated (PARsylated) proteins and mediates their ubiquitination and subsequent degradation. May regulate many important biological processes, such as cell survival and DNA damage response. Acts as an activator of the Wnt signaling pathway by mediating the ubiquitination of PARsylated AXIN1 and AXIN2, 2 key components of the beta-catenin destruction complex. Acts in cooperation with tankyrase proteins (TNKS and TNKS2), which mediate PARsylat
   1252..1291    +  CDS            rop (fragment): Rop protein, which maintains plasmids at low copy number; rop
   1393..1433    +  misc_feature   bom (fragment): basis of mobility region from pBR322
   1538..1642    +  promoter       AmpR promoter: bla
   1643..2503    +  CDS            AmpR: β-lactamase; bla; confers resistance to ampicillin, carbenicillin, and related antibiotics
   2674..3262    +  rep_origin     ori: high-copy-number ColE1/pMB1/pBR322/pUC origin of replication
   3448..3499    -  misc_feature   bom (fragment): basis of mobility region from pBR322
   3506..3583    +  promoter       lacI promoter: lacI
   3584..4666    +  CDS            lacI: lac repressor; lacI; The lac repressor binds to the lac operator to inhibit transcription in E. coli. This inhibition can be relieved by adding lactose or isopropyl-β-D-thiogalactopyranoside (IPTG).
   4679..4700    +  protein_bind   CAP binding site: CAP binding activates transcription in the presence of cAMP. E. coli catabolite activator protein
   4715..4745    +  promoter       lac promoter: promoter for the E. coli lac operon
   4753..4769    +  protein_bind   lac operator: The lac repressor binds to the lac operator to inhibit transcription in E. coli. This inhibition can be relieved by adding lactose or isopropyl-β-D-thiogalactopyranoside (IPTG). lac repressor encoded by lacI
   4789..4962    +  CDS            lacZα: LacZα fragment of β-galactosidase; lacZ fragment
   5226..5342    -  CDS            yciV (fragment): RNAAM_ECOLI - Also known as trpH From Escherichia coli (strain K12).
   5418..5446    +  promoter       tac promoter: strong E. coli promoter; hybrid between the trp and lac UV5 promoters
