[The description below was written by a language model from this plasmid's Addgene catalogue record and pLannotate feature annotations shown in this document.]
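Description:
pGEX4T-1-human RNF146 RING-WWE (30-183) is a bacterial expression plasmid built on the pGEX-4T1 backbone for producing a fragment of the human E3 ubiquitin ligase RNF146 in E. coli as a glutathione S-transferase fusion. The 5,446 nt sequence carries a ColE1/pMB1-type origin of replication and the β-lactamase gene with its own promoter, so it is maintained under ampicillin selection. The catalogue entry lists the copy number as unknown.

Expression is driven by the tac promoter, a strong trp/lac hybrid that sits at the end of the numbered sequence and reads across the circular junction into a lac operator and then the Schistosoma japonicum GST coding sequence. A plasmid-borne lacI gene with its own promoter supplies lac repressor, keeping the cassette off until it is induced with IPTG. Downstream of GST the annotation shows a TEV protease recognition site placed directly before the RNF146 fragment, so the GST affinity tag can be removed after glutathione-based purification. The thrombin site usual for pGEX-4T vectors is not annotated. The insert covers residues 30–183, spanning the RING domain and the WWE domain. The automated annotation matched it to the rat orthologue, but the catalogue entry gives the species as human. The lac promoter/lacZα segment and the short rop, bom and yciV fragments are backbone remnants.

RNF146 recognises poly(ADP-ribosyl)ated proteins and ubiquitinates them. The associated study concerns allosteric activation of the ligase by a poly(ADP-ribosyl)ation signal, so this construct fits use in making recombinant RING-WWE protein for biochemical and structural work.
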