Addgene plasmid #132611: pGEX4T-1-human RNF146 RING-WWE (30-183)
Purpose: expresses human RNF146 RING-WWE (30-183) in E. coli
Depositing lab: Wenqing Xu. Depositing organization: University of Washington. Publication: Allosteric activation of the RNF146 ubiquitin ligase by a poly(ADP-ribosyl)ation signal. DaRosa PA, Wang Z, Jiang X, Pruneda JN, Cong F, Klevit RE, Xu W. Nature. 2015 Jan 8;517(7533):223-6. doi: 10.1038/nature13826. Epub 2014 Oct 19. PubMed 25327252.
Backbone
  Vector backbone: pGEX-4T1
  Vector type: Bacterial Expression
Growth in bacteria
  Bacterial resistance: Ampicillin, 100 μg/mL
  Growth temperature: 37°C
  Growth strain: DH5alpha
  Copy number: Unknown
Gene/Insert
  Gene/Insert name: RNF146 RING-WWE (30–183)
  Species: H. sapiens (human)
Terms and licenses: Academic/Nonprofit Terms; Industry Terms: Not Available to Industry
How to cite: pGEX4T-1-human RNF146 RING-WWE (30-183) was a gift from Wenqing Xu (Addgene plasmid # 132611 ; http://n2t.net/addgene:132611 ; RRID:Addgene_132611)
